>Addgene plasmid #230583 | AiP1195 - pAAV-AiE2004m-minBG-iCre-HGHpA | addgene full sequence | sequence record 470292 | Addgene NGS Result
CCTGCAGGCAGCTGCGCGCTCGCTCGCTCACTGAGGCCGCCCGGGCGTCGGGCGACCTTTGGTCGCCCGG
CCTCAGTGAGCGAGCGAGCGCGCAGAGAGGGAGTGGCCAACTCCATCACTAGGGGTTCCTGCGGCCGCAC
GCGTGGTACCAGCCTTGGGGGCAATCAAACTATTACATTGAGTCCTTGGATTTGCTACAAATTACATTTT
AAATGCAATCATTTTATAAAAGCTTCAACACTCACACTTGGAAGCGTTACCCTGTTGAATATCACTGACT
CACTAACTTGCATTGCCATGCTAACTTGCTTTCAGAGAGATCTCAGAACACATCATCTTCTGCTATTTCA
ATACATGCACATTAATTTCCTATCAACGTGTGCTGATCAGGAACTCTGTAATCTGGCACCGGTGTTTATT
TTTATTCCTGTCTATTCCTGTTGGCTCACGAAAAGATTGTTTGAGCAAGTGTTTTATGGTGAGTTGTATC
ATATGTACATTGATTTAATCTGCCCACATTCAGTTCTACAAGCGGAGCCAAAAAAATAGAGACAAGCATA
ATTTTCATTCAACATGAGCCCCTCAATGCAAGCCAAGTACCTCATCTGGTGCTCAGCTAAAGCAACAGCA
ATCTGTTCCACCCTGGAGACACAACTGGCCACAGAAAACTTAGTGAAAAGAGGCAATGCTATGCACAGGA
CAAATCTTAAGGAGCTCGGGCTGGGCATAAAAGTCAGGGCAGAGCCATCTATTGCTTACATTTGCTTCTG
GGATCCGCCACCATGGTGCCCAAGAAGAAGAGGAAAGTCTCCAACCTGCTGACTGTGCACCAAAACCTGC
CTGCCCTCCCTGTGGATGCCACCTCTGATGAAGTCAGGAAGAACCTGATGGACATGTTCAGGGACAGGCA
GGCCTTCTCTGAACACACCTGGAAGATGCTCCTGTCTGTGTGCAGATCCTGGGCTGCCTGGTGCAAGCTG
AACAACAGGAAATGGTTCCCTGCTGAACCTGAGGATGTGAGGGACTACCTCCTGTACCTGCAAGCCAGAG
GCCTGGCTGTGAAGACCATCCAACAGCACCTGGGCCAGCTCAACATGCTGCACAGGAGATCTGGCCTGCC
TCGCCCTTCTGACTCCAATGCTGTGTCCCTGGTGATGAGGAGAATCAGAAAGGAGAATGTGGATGCTGGG
GAGAGAGCCAAGCAGGCCCTGGCCTTTGAACGCACTGACTTTGACCAAGTCAGATCCCTGATGGAGAACT
CTGACAGATGCCAGGACATCAGGAACCTGGCCTTCCTGGGCATTGCCTACAACACCCTGCTGCGCATTGC
CGAAATTGCCAGAATCAGAGTGAAGGACATCTCCCGCACCGATGGTGGGAGAATGCTGATCCACATTGGC
AGGACCAAGACCCTGGTGTCCACAGCTGGTGTGGAGAAGGCCCTGTCCCTGGGGGTTACCAAGCTGGTGG
AGAGATGGATCTCTGTGTCTGGTGTGGCTGATGACCCCAACAACTACCTGTTCTGCCGGGTCAGAAAGAA
TGGTGTGGCTGCCCCTTCTGCCACCTCCCAACTGTCCACCCGGGCCCTGGAAGGGATCTTTGAGGCCACC
CACCGCCTGATCTATGGTGCCAAGGATGACTCTGGGCAGAGATACCTGGCCTGGTCTGGCCACTCTGCCA
GAGTGGGTGCTGCCAGGGACATGGCCAGGGCTGGTGTGTCCATCCCTGAAATCATGCAGGCTGGTGGCTG
GACCAATGTGAACATTGTGATGAACTACATCAGAAACCTGGACTCTGAGACTGGGGCCATGGTGAGGCTG
CTCGAGGATGGGGACTAAGGCTGCTCGAGAGATCTACGGGTGGCATCCCTGTGACCCCTCCCCAGTGCCT
CTCCTGGCCCTGGAAGTTGCCACTCCAGTGCCCACCAGCCTTGTCCTAATAAAATTAAGTTGCATCATTT
TGTCTGACTAGGTGTCCTTCTATAATATTATGGGGTGGAGGGGGGTGGTATGGAGCAAGGGGCAAGTTGG
GAAGACAACCTGTAGGGCCTGCGGGGTCTATTGGGAACCAAGCTGGAGTGCAGTGGCACAATCTTGGCTC
ACTGCAATCTCCGCCTCCTGGGTTCAAGCGATTCTCCTGCCTCAGCCTCCCGAGTTGTTGGGATTCCAGG
CATGCATGACCAGGCTCAGCTAATTTTTGTTTTTTTGGTAGAGACGGGGTTTCACCATATTGGCCAGGCT
GGTCTCCAACTCCTAATCTCAGGTGATCTACCCACCTTGGCCTCCCAAATTGCTGGGATTACAGGCGTGA
ACCACTGCTCCCTTCCCTGTCCTTCTGATTTTGTAGGTAACCACGTGCGGACCGAGCGGCCGCAGGAACC
CCTAGTGATGGAGTTGGCCACTCCCTCTCTGCGCGCTCGCTCGCTCACTGAGGCCGGGCGACCAAAGGTC
GCCCGACGCCCGGGCTTTGCCCGGGCGGCCTCAGTGAGCGAGCGAGCGCGCAGCTGCCTGCAGGGGCGCC
TGATGCGGTATTTTCTCCTTACGCATCTGTGCGGTATTTCACACCGCATA
[95 nt withheld, positions 2571-2665]
T
[46 nt withheld, positions 2667-2712]
C
[141 nt withheld, positions 2714-2854]
CCTTTGACGTTGGAGTCCACGTTCTTT
[37 nt withheld, positions 2882-2918]
ACTCTATCTCGGGCTATTCTTTTGATTTATAAGGGATTTTGCCGATTTCGGTCTATTGGTTAAAAAATGA
GCTGATTTAACAAAAATTTAACGCGAATTTTAACAAAATATTAACGTTTACAATTTTATGGTGCACTCTC
AGTACAATCTGCTCTGATGCCGCATAGTTAAGCCAGCCCCGACACCCGCCAACACCCGCTGACGCGCCCT
GACGGGCTTGTCTGCTCCCGGCATCCGCTTACAGACAAGCTGTGACCGTCTCCGGGAGCTGCATGTGTCA
GAGGTTTTCACCGTCATCACCGAAACGCGCGAGACGAAAGGGCCTCGTGATACGCCTATTTTTATAGGTT
AATGTCATGATAATAATGGTTTCTTAGACGTCAGGTGGCACTTTTCGGGGAAATGTGCGCGGAACCCCTA
TTTGTTTATTTTTCTAAATACATTCAAATATGTATCCGCTCATGAGACAATAACCCTGATAAATGCTTCA
ATAATATTGAAAAAGGAAGAGTATGAGTATTCAACATTTCCGTGTCGCCCTTATTCCCTTTTTTGCGGCA
TTTTGCCTTCCTGTTTTTGCTCACCCAGAAACGCTGGTGAAAGTAAAAGATGCTGAAGATCAGTTGGGTG
CACGAGTGGGTTACATCGAACTGGATCTCAACAGCGGTAAGATCCTTGAGAGTTTTCGCCCCGAAGAACG
TTTTCCAATGATGAGCACTTTTAAAGTTCTGCTATGTGGCGCGGTATTATCCCGTATTGACGCCGGGCAA
GAGCAACTCGGTCGCCGCATACACTATTCTCAGAATGACTTGGTTGAGTACTCACCAGTCACAGAAAAGC
ATCTTACGGATGGCATGACAGTAAGAGAATTATGCAGTGCTGCCATAACCATGAGTGATAACACTGCGGC
CAACTTACTTCTGACAACGATCGGAGGACCGAAGGAGCTAACCGCTTTTTTGCACAACATGGGGGATCAT
GTAACTCGCCTTGATCGTTGGGAACCGGAGCTGAATGAAGCCATACCAAACGACGAGCGTGACACCACGA
TGCCTGTAGCAATGGCAACAACGTTGCGCAAACTATTAACTGGCGAACTACTTACTCTAGCTTCCCGGCA
ACAATTAATAGACTGGATGGAGGCGGATAAAGTTGCAGGACCACTTCTGCGCTCGGCCCTTCCGGCTGGC
TGGTTTATTGCTGATAAATCTGGAGCCGGTGAGCGTGGGTCTCGCGGTATCATTGCAGCACTGGGGCCAG
ATGGTAAGCCCTCCCGTATCGTAGTTATCTACACGACGGGGAGTCAGGCAACTATGGATGAACGAAATAG
ACAGATCGCTGAGATAGGTGCCTCACTGATTAAGCATTGGTAACTGTCAGACCAAGTTTACTCATATATA
CTTTAGATTGATTTAAAACTTCATTTTTAATTTAAAAGGATCTAGGTGAAGATCCTTTTTGATAATCTCA
TGACCAAAATCCCTTAACGTGAGTTTTCGTTCCACTGAGCGTCAGACCCCGTAGAAAAGATCAAAGGATC
TTCTTGAGATCCTTTTTTTCTGCGCGTAATCTGCTGCTTGCAAACAAAAAAACCACCGCTACCAGCGGTG
GTTTGTTTGCCGGATCAAGAGCTACCAACTCTTTTTCCGAAGGTAACTGGCTTCAGCAGAGCGCAGATAC
CAAATACTGTTCTTCTAGTGTAGCCGTAGTTAGGCCACCACTTCAAGAACTCTGTAGCACCGCCTACATA
CCTCGCTCTGCTAATCCTGTTACCAGTGGCTGCTGCCAGTGGCGATAAGTCGTGTCTTACCGGGTTGGAC
TCAAGACGATAGTTACCGGATAAGGCGCAGCGGTCGGGCTGAACGGGGGGTTCGTGCACACAGCCCAGCT
TGGAGCGAACGACCTACACCGAACTGAGATACCTACAGCGTGAGCTATGAGAAAGCGCCACGCTTCCCGA
AGGGAGAAAGGCGGACAGGTATCCGGTAAGCGGCAGGGTCGGAACAGGAGAGCGCACGAGGGAGCTTCCA
GGGGGAAACGCCTGGTATCTTTATAGTCCTGTCGGGTTTCGCCACCTCTGACTTGAGCGTCGATTTTTGT
GATGCTCGTCAGGGGGGCGGAGCCTATGGAAAAACGCCAGCAACGCGGCCTTTTTACGGTTCCTGGCCTT
TTGCTGGCCTTTTGCTCACATGT
Features (pLannotate 1.2.2; 12 found; start..end, strand, type, name):
     12..39      +  repeat_region  AAV2 ITR (fragment): inverted terminal repeat of adeno-associated virus serotype 2 inverted
     68..95      +  repeat_region  AAV2 ITR (fragment): inverted terminal repeat of adeno-associated virus serotype 2 inverted
    810..1835    +  CDS            cre: RECR_BPP1 - Experimental evidence at protein level: Swiss-Prot protein existence level 1. Catalyzes site-specific recombination between two 34-base- pair LOXP sites. Its role is to maintain the phage genome as a monomeric unit-copy plasmid in the lysogenic state. From Escherichia phage P1 (Bacteriophage P1).
   1858..2334    +  polyA_signal   hGH poly(A) signal: human growth hormone polyadenylation signal
   2374..2514    +  repeat_region  AAV2 ITR: inverted terminal repeat of adeno-associated virus serotype 2 inverted
   2519..2570    -  misc_feature   bom (fragment): basis of mobility region from pBR322
   2589..3044    +  rep_origin     f1 ori (sequence partly withheld): f1 bacteriophage origin of replication; arrow indicates direction of (+) strand synthesis
   3045..3094    -  misc_feature   bom (fragment): basis of mobility region from pBR322
   3196..3231    -  CDS            rop (fragment): Rop protein, which maintains plasmids at low copy number; rop
   3326..3430    +  promoter       AmpR promoter: bla
   3431..4291    +  CDS            AmpR: β-lactamase; bla; confers resistance to ampicillin, carbenicillin, and related antibiotics
   4462..5050    +  rep_origin     ori: high-copy-number ColE1/pMB1/pBR322/pUC origin of replication
