[The description below was written by a language model from this plasmid's Addgene catalogue record and pLannotate feature annotations shown in this document.]
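Description:
AiP1195 - pAAV-AiE2004m-minBG-iCre-HGHpA is an AAV transfer plasmid built on a pAAV2 backbone, about 5.1 kb in total, intended for packaging into recombinant adeno-associated virus and delivery to brain tissue. It is maintained in bacteria through a high-copy ColE1/pUC-type origin and selected with ampicillin via the β-lactamase gene and its native promoter. An f1 phage origin and small remnants of pBR322 bom and rop sequences are also present in the backbone. The expression cassette is flanked by AAV2 inverted terminal repeats, which provide the signals for genome replication and encapsidation. The automated annotation detects the downstream ITR in full but only short fragments of the upstream one, which may reflect the difficulty of sequencing and annotating these structured repeats rather than a true truncation.

The payload is iCre, a synthetic codon-improved version of the bacteriophage P1 Cre recombinase, which catalyses site-specific recombination between loxP sites. Its transcription is driven by minBG, a minimal beta-globin promoter with little activity of its own, placed downstream of the AiE2004m enhancer. The enhancer is meant to confer expression in specific populations of brain cells, though the record does not say which populations. Neither the enhancer nor the minimal promoter is annotated in the feature table; they presumably lie in the unannotated stretch between the upstream ITR and the Cre coding sequence. A human growth hormone polyadenylation signal terminates the transcript. The construct belongs to a collection of enhancer AAVs developed for genetic access to cortical cell types. Delivering Cre in this way would typically be used to switch on or off loxP-dependent reporters, effectors or conditional alleles in the enhancer-defined cells.
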