Addgene plasmid #230583: AiP1195 - pAAV-AiE2004m-minBG-iCre-HGHpA
Purpose: AiE2004m is an enhancer sequence, designed to drive AAV-mediated transgene expression in specific populations of brain cells
Depositing lab: Allen Institute for Brain Science & Bosiljka Tasic. Depositing organization: Allen Institute. Publication: A suite of enhancer AAVs and transgenic mouse lines for genetic access to cortical cell types. Ben-Simon Y, Hooper M, Narayan S, Daigle TL, Dwivedi D, Way SW, Oster A, Stafford DA, Mich JK, Taormina MJ, Martinez RA, Opitz-Araya X, Roth JR, Alexander JR, Allen S, Amster A, Arbuckle J, Ayala A, Baker PM, Bakken TE, Barcelli T, Barta S, Bendrick J, Bertagnolli D, Bielstein C, Bishwakarma P, Bowlus J, Boyer G, Brouner K, Casian B, Casper T, Chakka AB, Chakrabarty R, Chance RK, Chavan S, Clark M, Colbert K, Collman F, Daniel S, Departee M, DiValentin P, Donadio N, Dotson N, Egdorf T, Fliss T, Gabitto M, Garcia J, Gary A, Gasperini M, Gloe J, Goldy J, Gore BB, Graybuck L, Greisman N, Haeseleer F, Halterman C, Haradon Z, Hastings SD, Helback O, Ho W, Hockemeyer D, Huang C, Huff S, Hunker A, Johansen N, Jones D, Juneau Z, Kalmbach B, Kannan M, Khem S, Kussick E, Kutsal R, Larsen R, Lee C, Lee AY, Leibly M, Lenz GH, Li S, Liang E, Lusk N, Madigan Z, Malloy J, Malone J, McCue R, Melchor J, Mollenkopf T, Moosman S, Morin E, Newman D, Ng L, Ngo K, Omstead V, Otto S, Oyama A, Pena N, Pham T, Phillips E, Pom CA, Potekhina L, Ransford S, Ray PL, Rette D, Reynoldson C, Rimorin C, Rocha D, Ruiz A, Sanchez REA, Sawyer L, Sedeno-Cortes A, Sevigny JP, Shapovalova N, Shepard N, Shulga L, Sigler AR, Siverts L, Soliman S, Somasundaram S, Staats B, Stewart K, Szelenyi E, Tieu M, Trader C, Tran A, van Velthoven CTJ, Walker M, Wang Y, Weed N, Wirthlin M, Wood T, Wynalda B, Yao Z, Zhou T, Ariza J, Dee N, Reding M, Ronellenfitch K, Mufti S, Sunkin SM, Smith KA, Esposito L, Waters J, Thyagarajan B, Yao S, Lein ES, Zeng H, Levi BP, Ngai J, Ting JT, Tasic B. Cell. 2025 May 16:S0092-8674(25)00513-6. doi: 10.1016/j.cell.2025.05.002. PubMed 40403729.
Backbone
  Vector backbone: pAAV2
  Vector type: AAV
Growth in bacteria
  Bacterial resistance: Ampicillin, 100 μg/mL
  Growth temperature: 37°C
  Growth strain: NEB Stable
  Copy number: High Copy
Gene/Insert
  Gene/Insert name: iCre
  Species: Synthetic
  Promoter: minBG
  Cloning method: Restriction Enzyme; 5′ cloning site MluI (unknown if destroyed); 3′ cloning site SacI (unknown if destroyed)
Terms and licenses: Academic/Nonprofit Terms; Industry Terms: Not Available to Industry
How to cite: AiP1195 - pAAV-AiE2004m-minBG-iCre-HGHpA was a gift from Allen Institute for Brain Science & Bosiljka Tasic (Addgene plasmid # 230583 ; http://n2t.net/addgene:230583 ; RRID:Addgene_230583)
